Addgene plasmid #29120: pEMS1238
Purpose: Expression of the eGFP reporter gene was not detected in the brain and eye.
Depositing lab: Elizabeth Simpson. Depositing organization: University of British Columbia. Publication: A regulatory toolbox of MiniPromoters to drive selective expression in the brain. Portales-Casamar E, Swanson DJ, Liu L, de Leeuw CN, Banks KG, Ho Sui SJ, Fulton DL, Ali J, Amirabbasi M, Arenillas DJ, Babyak N, Black SF, Bonaguro RJ, Brauer E, Candido TR, Castellarin M, Chen J, Chen Y, Cheng JC, Chopra V, Docking TR, Dreolini L, D'Souza CA, Flynn EK, Glenn R, Hatakka K, Hearty TG, Imanian B, Jiang S, Khorasan-zadeh S, Komljenovic I, Laprise S, Liao NY, Lim JS, Lithwick S, Liu F, Liu J, Lu M, McConechy M, McLeod AJ, Milisavljevic M, Mis J, O'Connor K, Palma B, Palmquist DL, Schmouth JF, Swanson MI, Tam B, Ticoll A, Turner JL, Varhol R, Vermeulen J, Watkins RF, Wilson G, Wong BK, Wong SH, Wong TY, Yang GS, Ypsilanti AR, Jones SJ, Holt RA, Goldowitz D, Wasserman WW, Simpson EM. Proc Natl Acad Sci U S A. 2010 Sep 21. 107(38):16589-94. 10.1073/pnas.1009158107 PubMed 20807748.
Backbone
  Vector backbone: pEMS1307
  Backbone size w/o insert (bp): 16482
  Vector type: Pleiades Promoter Project [sic, Pleaides Plieades]
Growth in bacteria
  Bacterial resistance: Ampicillin, 100 μg/mL
  Growth temperature: 37°C
  Growth strain: DH5alpha
  Growth instructions: DH10B
  Copy number: High Copy
Gene/Insert
  Gene/Insert name: Ple153 (alt names: OXT; Oxytocin-neurophysin 1 precursor)
  Species: H. sapiens (human)
  Insert size (bp): 3051
  Entrez Gene: OXT (a.k.a. OT, OT-NPI, OXT-NPI)
  Tag / fusion protein: EGFP-NLS (C terminal on backbone)
  Cloning method: Restriction Enzyme; 5′ cloning site AvrII (unknown if destroyed); 3′ cloning site MluI (unknown if destroyed)
  Sequencing primers: 5′ Unknown
Terms and licenses: Academic/Nonprofit Terms; Industry Terms: Not Available to Industry
How to cite: pEMS1238 was a gift from Elizabeth Simpson (Addgene plasmid # 29120 ; http://n2t.net/addgene:29120 ; RRID:Addgene_29120)
