[The description below was written by a language model from this plasmid's Addgene catalogue record.]
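Description:
pEMS1238 is a Pleiades Promoter Project plasmid built on the large pEMS1307 backbone (about 16.5 kb without insert). It carries Ple153, a roughly 3.05 kb human MiniPromoter designed from regulatory sequence of the OXT gene, which encodes the oxytocin-neurophysin 1 precursor. The MiniPromoter was inserted by restriction cloning between AvrII and MluI sites; the record does not say whether these sites survive. It sits upstream of a backbone-encoded EGFP reporter carrying a nuclear localisation signal. The insert is therefore a candidate regulatory element rather than a coding sequence. Although the catalogue lists EGFP-NLS as a tag, it functions as the readout of promoter activity, with the NLS concentrating fluorescence in the nuclei of expressing cells so they are easier to identify. The plasmid is maintained in E. coli as a high-copy construct under ampicillin selection.

The construct belongs to a systematic effort to build compact human promoters that drive region- or cell-type-selective expression in the brain. Ple153 was evidently intended to reproduce OXT-like expression, but the recorded outcome is negative, since eGFP expression was not detected in the brain or eye. The plasmid is therefore mainly useful as a documented non-functional design, for example as a reference point for redesigning OXT regulatory elements or for comparison with other MiniPromoters in the series. No feature table was supplied, so the record does not state the other contents of the backbone, such as any genomic targeting sequences, mammalian selection markers, polyadenylation signals or the replication origin. It also does not describe how the construct was delivered in vivo.
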