>Addgene plasmid #29120 | pEMS1238 | addgene partial sequence | sequence record 37912 | EGFP-N 5'-CGTCGCCGTCCAGCTCGACCAG-3'
TCGCCCTTGCTCACCATGGTGGCGGAAGTTCCTATACCTTTTGAAGAATAGGAACTTCGGAATAGGAACT
TCGGCGCGCCACGCGTGTCCAGGGTCCGTGACTGGTGGCGGTCTCTCCGGCCTGGCCTTTTTATGCCTGG
GCATTGCGTCGGTGGAGCTCTGTTTAAGAGGTTGGTAGTATGATTGGTCACAGAGGGTCGCCGTGGGTCA
GGCCGAGTGCGTACGGGCTTTCCTCTTCATTAGCAGGGCCTGGGCCGGGGTCAAGGTCACCGCGTTGGCT
AATGGTCTGGGCACAGAAGGTGAGGTGCCTTGCGGAAGGGAGCAGGCCGGGGTGGCCTGGGCCACTAGGG
TGGGACAGGGAGAATTTGGGGTGGGGTGTGGCCCAGCCGAAGACTTTATCCAGCCTCCCAGTACCTCGAG
GAGGGGGGCTGGGGCAGGGAAGGTGGACGCTGGGACCCCTCCAGGTGGGAGGAGGCTCTGGCAGGATCCG
CCCACCCTCTTGGCCCACCACGCATGTGGATCATTGTCCCCTCTTTTAGGAACATTTCCTCTTCGAAGCA
ACAGGTCCCGTAGAGGAAGCGATCTGGGACCCGCAGAGGTGTCGCTAGACCGAGGGACAGGGCGAATTGG
GAGGCAGGGGAGGGGGAGACCAGAGGCCGAGAGTGGCCTTGGAGGGGGTGGGTTGAGGATCCTCCGGCAG
AGGGAAAGAAGTAAAGGCAGAGAGGGAAAGGCCTGGAGGACAAGACAGCAAGAGACCCAGAGACAGAGAC
AGCAGAATGTTGGAGAGAGATGCAGAGACATTGACAGTGACGGA
